Addgene plasmid #210603: pSLQ11274:pHR-hU6-crTet-HSP-hyperdCas12a-miniVPR-CMV-mCherry
Purpose: heat shock promoter - activated hyperdCas12a-based transcriptional activator
Depositing lab: Stanley Qi. Depositing organization: Stanford University. Publication: Sonogenetic control of multiplexed genome regulation and base editing. Liu P, Foiret J, Situ Y, Zhang N, Kare AJ, Wu B, Raie MN, Ferrara KW, Qi LS. Nat Commun. 2023 Oct 18;14(1):6575. doi: 10.1038/s41467-023-42249-8. PubMed 37852951.
Backbone
  Vector backbone: pHR
  Backbone size w/o insert (bp): 5842
  Total vector size (bp): 13578
  Vector type: Lentiviral, CRISPR
Growth in bacteria
  Bacterial resistance: Ampicillin, 100 μg/mL
  Growth temperature: 37°C
  Growth strain: NEB Stable
  Copy number: High Copy
Gene/Insert
  Gene/Insert name: hyperdCas12a-miniVPR
  Insert size (bp): 7736
  Promoter: truncated hsp70
  Cloning method: Unknown
  Sequencing primers: 5′ AATTCTACCACTGAACCACC; 3′ gtgcttcacgctggtctgggcgtac
Terms and licenses: Academic/Nonprofit Terms; Industry Terms: Not Available to Industry
How to cite: pSLQ11274:pHR-hU6-crTet-HSP-hyperdCas12a-miniVPR-CMV-mCherry was a gift from Stanley Qi (Addgene plasmid # 210603 ; http://n2t.net/addgene:210603 ; RRID:Addgene_210603)
