[The description below was written by a language model from this plasmid's Addgene catalogue record and pLannotate feature annotations shown in this document.]
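Description:
pSLQ11274:pHR-hU6-crTet-HSP-hyperdCas12a-miniVPR-CMV-mCherry is a 13.6 kb lentiviral CRISPR transfer plasmid built on the pHR backbone. It carries a heat-inducible, nuclease-dead Cas12a transcriptional activator together with its guide RNA. In bacteria it is maintained through a high-copy ColE1/pUC-type origin and selected with ampicillin (AmpR). The viral framework consists of a CMV enhancer/promoter fused to a truncated HIV-1 5' LTR to drive genomic RNA production in packaging cells, followed by the Ψ packaging signal with a gag fragment, the RRE for Rev-dependent export, and the cPPT/CTS. A WPRE sits downstream of the payload to enhance transcript expression, ahead of a nef fragment and the second truncated LTR.

The payload contains three expression units. A human U6 Pol III promoter drives a Cas12a crRNA; the name "crTet" and a short annotated match to Tet-responsive promoter sequence just downstream suggest the spacer targets tet operator/TRE sites, although the record does not say so explicitly. According to the catalogue, a truncated hsp70 heat shock promoter drives the main insert. This promoter is not annotated in the feature table, which shows only a tRNA-like hit in that region. The insert is an LbCpf1 (Lachnospiraceae Cas12a)-derived hyperdCas12a fused to miniVPR, a compact activator made of VP16-derived repeats, a RELA/p65 fragment and the Epstein-Barr virus Rta activation domain. A separate constitutive CMV enhancer/promoter expresses mCherry to mark transduced cells, and a single loxP site follows it. The stated purpose is heat shock promoter-activated gene activation, and the associated publication applies such constructs to sonogenetic control of genome regulation.
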