Features (pLannotate 1.2.2; 28 found; start..end, strand, type, name):
     67..167     +  CDS            Rev (fragment): human immunodeficiency virus 1 (HIV-1) Rev protein; rev; enhances nuclear export of unspliced and incompletely spliced viral mRNAs
    217..334     +  misc_feature   cPPT/CTS: central polypurine tract and central termination sequence of HIV-1
    393..633     +  promoter       U6 promoter: RNA polymerase III promoter for human U6 snRNA
    663..686     +  promoter       tight TRE promoter (fragment): Tet-responsive promoter PTight, consisting of seven tet operator sequences followed by the minimal CMV promoter
   1236..1306    -  ncRNA          tRNA: Accession: RF00005 - tRNA
   2061..5744    +  CDS            LbCpf1: CRISPR-associated protein from Lachnospiraceae bacterium ND2006 (Zetsche et al., 2015)
   5889..5911    +  CDS            VP48 (fragment): 3 tandem repeats of the minimal activation domain of herpes simplex virus VP16 (Cheng et al., 2013)
   6168..6548    +  CDS            RELA (fragment): TF65_HUMAN - Also known as NFKB3. Experimental evidence at protein level: Swiss-Prot protein existence level 1. NF-kappa-B is a pleiotropic transcription factor present in almost all cell types and is the endpoint of a series of signal transduction events that are initiated by a vast array of stimuli related to many biological processes such as inflammation, immunity, differentiation, cell growth, tumorigenesis and apoptosis. NF-kappa-B is a homo- or heterodimeric complex formed by the Rel-like domain- containing proteins RELA/p65, RELB, NFKB1/p105, NFKB1/p50, REL and NFKB2/p52. The heterodime
   6567..6764    +  CDS            Rta AD (fragment): transcriptional activation domain from the human herpesvirus 4 (Epstein-Barr virus) replication and transcription activator Rta/BRLF1 (Hardwick et al., 1992; Chavez et al., 2015)
   6874..7177    +  enhancer       CMV enhancer: human cytomegalovirus immediate early enhancer
   7178..7381    +  promoter       CMV promoter: human cytomegalovirus (CMV) immediate early promoter
   7423..8130    +  CDS            mCherry: monomeric derivative of DsRed fluorescent protein (Shaner et al., 2004) mammalian codon-optimized
   8151..8184    +  protein_bind   loxP: Cre-mediated recombination occurs in the 8-bp core sequence (GCATACAT). Cre recombinase
   8217..8240    +  misc_feature   MCS (fragment): pBluescript multiple cloning site
   8240..8828    +  misc_feature   WPRE: woodchuck hepatitis virus posttranscriptional regulatory element
   8829..8848    +  misc_feature   MCS (fragment): pBluescript multiple cloning site
   8850..9350    +  CDS            nef (fragment): NEF_HV1LA - Experimental evidence at protein level: Swiss-Prot protein existence level 1. Extracellular Nef protein targets CD4(+) T-lymphocytes for apoptosis by interacting with CXCR4 surface receptors. From Human immunodeficiency virus type 1 group M subtype B (isolate Lai) (HIV-1).
   9357..9537    +  LTR            5' LTR (truncated): truncated 5' long terminal repeat (LTR) from HIV-1
   9599..10187   -  rep_origin     ori: high-copy-number ColE1/pMB1/pBR322/pUC origin of replication
  10358..11218   -  CDS            AmpR: β-lactamase; bla; confers resistance to ampicillin, carbenicillin, and related antibiotics
  11219..11323   -  promoter       AmpR promoter: bla
  11382..11434   -  misc_feature   bom (fragment): basis of mobility region from pBR322
  11589..11968   +  enhancer       CMV enhancer: human cytomegalovirus immediate early enhancer
  11969..12168   +  promoter       CMV promoter: human cytomegalovirus (CMV) immediate early promoter
  12186..12366   +  LTR            5' LTR (truncated): truncated 5' long terminal repeat (LTR) from HIV-1
  12413..12538   +  misc_feature   HIV-1 Ψ: packaging signal of human immunodeficiency virus type 1
  12522..12860   +  CDS            HIV-1 gag (fragment): gag protein from human immunodeficiency virus 1; gag
  13035..13268   +  misc_feature   RRE: The Rev response element (RRE) of HIV-1 allows for Rev-dependent mRNA export from the nucleus to the cytoplasm.
>Addgene plasmid #210603 | pSLQ11274:pHR-hU6-crTet-HSP-hyperdCas12a-miniVPR-CMV-mCherry | addgene full sequence | sequence record 416286 | Addgene NGS Result
ATAGTTTTTGCTGTACTTTCTATAGTGAATAGAGTTAGGCAGGGATATTCACCATTATCGTTTCAGACCC
ACCTCCCAACCCCGAGGGGACCCGACAGGCCCGAAGGAATAGAAGAAGAAGGTGGAGAGAGAGACAGAGA
CAGATCCATTCGATTAGTGAACGGATCGGCACTGCGTGCGCCAATTCTGCAGACAAATGGCAGTATTCAT
CCACAATTTTAAAAGAAAAGGGGGGATTGGGGGGTACAGAGCAGGGGAAAGAATAGTAGACATAATAGCA
ACAGACATACAAACTAAAGAATTACAAAAACAAATTACAAAAATTCAAAATTTTCGGGTTTATTACAGGG
ACAGCAGAGATCCAGTTTGGTTAGTACCGGGCCCGCTCTAGAGAGGGCCTATTTCCCATGATTCCTTCAT
ATTTGCATATACGATACAAGGCTGTTAGAGAGATAATTAGAATTAATTTGACTGTAAACACAAAGATATT
AGTACAAAATACGTGACGTAGAAAGTAATAATTTCTTGGGTAGTTTGCAGTTTTAAAATTATGTTTTAAA
ATGGACTATCATATGCTTACCGTAACTTGAAAGTATTTCGATTTCTTGGCTTTATATATCTTGTGGAAAG
GACGAAACACCGAATTTCTACTAAGTGTAGATCTCCCTATCAGTGATAGAGAACGTTTTTTTCTCGAGGA
TCTGAATGGAATGTTCTGGATTGAAGAAAGTGGGAAATGGCCTCAATTCACAAAGTCACAACCTGATAAA
AACCAGTGTGACTTTACTGCCCAGTGAACCCATCTCGTCCTCCAGCCTTTAGGAGGTAGGTTGGACTGGA
GCCTGCAGTAGTTTACTCTCCACCTGAGTCCTGGTCTCCAGCTGGGAACCCACTTAGGCCATAGAGAAAA
ACGCACACTGTGCCTCTCCACCGGGCCTCTGGAGACGAGGCTCCTCGGGGATACAAACAGTGGGGAGAAC
ATGAGGGACATCCCGACCGTACTCTGCGTCCTCCTTTCCCAGGTGTTGCGTTCTGTCTTGGGCTGAGTGG
CGAGGTCTCTCCCGAGTCCCAGGGCCACAGTGCAATGTCACATCTCCTTTGTGGAAAGTGACTGGTAAAG
GAGAGAGAACAAAACTGGAGGAACGTAAAGTCTTCAGCCACCTGGTTTAATTTATTCAAGAGTGATTAAT
CCTAGATGAGAAAAAGAATTGAAATGGATCGGAAAAAAAATGAAAGTGCATTGGCCGGGAATCGAACCCG
GGCCTCCCGCGTGGCAGGCGAGAATTCTACCACTGAACCACCAATGCTACTGTCAGCTAAAGACCTGCAG
TATTGTCTCTTAAAGCTCACTATCTCTGGCCATTCACTAAGGAACCAGGCACCGTCTTAAATCGCGGTTT
GGAAAATATTTTGTTCAAGATAAAACTGTTTTAAGATATACGTGTATATATCTTATATATCTGTATTCGC
ATGGTAACATATCTTCGGCCTCCCTGAGCCGCTGGGCTCTCAGCGGCCCTCCAAGGCAGCCCGCAGGCCC
CTGTGTGCCTCAGGGATCCGACCTCCCACAGCCCCGGGGAGACCTTGCCTCTAAAGTTGCTGCTTTTGCA
GCCTCTGCCACAACCGCGCGTCCTCAGAGCCAGCCCGGAGGAGCTAGAACCTTCCCCGCATTTCTTTCAG
CAGCCTGAGTCAGAGGCGGGCTGGCCTGGCGTAGCCGCCCAGCCTCGCGGCTCATGCCCCGATCTGCCCG
AACCTTCTCCCGGGGTCAGCGCCGCGCCGCGCCACCCGGCTGAGTCAGCCCGGGCGGGCGAGAGGCTCTC
AACTGGGCGGGAAGGTGCGGGAAGGTGCGGAAAGGTTCGCGAAAGTTCGCGGCGGCGGGGGTCGGGTGAG
GCGCAAAAGGATAAAAAGCCCGTGGAAGCGGAGCTGAGCAGATCCGAGCCGGGCTGGCTGCAGAGAAACC
GCAGGGAGAGCCTCACTGCTGAGCGCCCCTCGACGGCGGAGCGGCAGCAGCCTCCGTGGCCTCCAGCATC
CGACAAGAAGCTTCAGCCGTTAACGCCACCATGAGCAAGCTGGAGAAGTTTACAAACTGCTACTCCCTGT
CTAAGACCCTGAGGTTCAAGGCCATCCCTGTGGGCAAGACCCAGGAGAACATCGACAATAAGCGGCTGCT
GGTGGAGGACGAGAAGAGAGCCGAGGATTATAAGGGCGTGAAGAAGCTGCTGGATCGCTACTATCTGTCT
TTTATCAACGACGTGCTGCACAGCATCAAGCTGAAGAATCTGAACAATTACATCAGCCTGTTCCGGAAGA
AAACCAGAACCGAGAAGGAGAATAAGGAGCTGGAGAACCTGGAGATCAATCTGCGGAAGGAGATCGCCAA
GGCCTTCAAGGGCAACGAGGGCTACAAGTCCCTGTTTAAGAAGGATATCATCGAGACAATCCTGCCAGAG
TTCCTGGACGATAAGGACGAGATCGCCCTGGTGAACAGCTTCAATGGCTTTACCACAGCCTTCACCGGCT
TCTTTCGTAACAGAGAGAATATGTTTTCCGAGGAGGCCAAGAGCACATCCATCGCCTTCAGGTGTATCAA
CGAGAATCTGACCCGCTACATCTCTAATATGGACATCTTCGAGAAGGTGGACGCCATCTTTGATAAGCAC
GAGGTGCAGGAGATCAAGGAGAAGATCCTGAACAGCGACTATGATGTGGAGGATTTCTTTGAGGGCGAGT
TCTTTAACTTTGTGCTGACACAGGAGGGCATCCGCGTGTATAACGCCATCATCGGCGGCTTCGTGACCGA
GAGCGGCGAGAAGATCAAGGGCCTGAACGAGTACATCAACCTGTATAATCAGAAAACCAAGCAGAAGCTG
CCTAAGTTTAAGCCACTGTATAAGCAGGTGCTGAGCGATCGGGAGTCTCTGAGCTTCTACGGCAGGGGCT
ATACATCCGATGAGGAGGTGCTGGAGGTGTTTAGAAACACCCTGAACAAGAACAGCGAGATCTTCAGCTC
CATCAAGAAGCTGGAGAAGCTGTTCAAGAATTTTGACGAGTACTCTAGCGCCGGCATCTTTGTGAAGAAC
GGCCCCGCCATCAGCACAATCTCCAAGCGTATCTTCGGCGAGTGGAACGTGATCCGGGACAAGTGGAATG
CCGAGTATGACGATATCCACCTGAAGAAGAAGGCCGTGGTGACCGAGAAGTACGAGGACGATCGGAGAAA
GTCCTTCAAGAAGATCGGCTCCTTTTCTCTGGAGCAGCTGCAGGAGTACGCCGACGCCGATCTGTCTGTG
GTGGAGAAGCTGAAGGAGATCATCATCCAGAAGGTGGATGAGATCTACAAGGTGTATGGCTCCTCTGAGA
AGCTGTTCGACGCCGATTTTGTGCTGGAGAAGAGCCTGAAGAAGAACGACGCCGTGGTGGCCATCATGAA
GGACCTGCTGGATTCTGTGAAGAGCTTCGAGAATTACATCAAGGCCTTCTTTGGCGAGGGCAAGGAGACA
AACAGGGACGAGTCCTTCTATGGCGATTTTGTGCTGGCCTACGACATCCTGCTGAAGGTGGACCACATCT
ACGATGCCATCCGCAATTATGTGACCCAGAAGCCCTACTCTAAGGATAAGTTCAAGCTGTATTTTCAGAA
CCCTCAGTTCATGGGCGGCTGGGACAAGGATAAGGAGACAGACTATCGGGCCACCATCCTGAGATACGGC
TCCAAGTACTATCTGGCCATCATGGATAAGAAGTACGCCAAGTGCCTGCAGAAGATCGACAAGGACGATG
TGAACGGCAATTACGAGAAGATCAACTATAAGCTGCTGCCCGGCCCTAATAAGATGCTGCCAAAGGTGTT
CTTTTCTAAGAAGTGGATGGCCTACTATAACCCCAGCGAGGACATCCAGAAGATCTACAAGAATGGCACA
TTCAAGAAGGGCGATATGTTTAACCTGAATGACTGTCACAAGCTGATCGACTTCTTTAAGGATAGCATCT
CCCGGTATCCAAAGTGGTCCAATGCCTACGATTTCAACTTTTCTGAGACAGAGAAGTATAAGGACATCGC
CGGCTTTTACAGAGAGGTGGAGGAGCAGGGCTATAAGGTGAGCTTCGAGTCTGCCAGCAAGAAGGAGGTG
GATAAGCTGGTGGAGGAGGGCAAGCTGTATATGTTCCAGATCTATAACAAGGACTTTTCCGATAAGTCTC
ACGGCACACCCAATCTGCACACCATGTACTTCAAGCTGCTGTTTGACGAGAACAATCACGGACAGATCAG
GCTGAGCGGAGGAGCAGAGCTGTTCATGAGGCGCGCCTCCCTGAAGAAGGAGGAGCTGGTGGTGCACCCA
GCCAACTCCCCTATCGCCAACAAGAATCCAGATAATCCCAAGAAAACCACAACCCTGTCCTACGACGTGT
ATAAGGATAAGAGGTTTTCTGAGGACCAGTACGAGCTGCACATCCCAATCGCCATCAATAAGTGCCCCAA
GAACATCTTCAAGATCAATACAGAGGTGCGCGTGCTGCTGAAGCACGACGATAACCCCTATGTGATCGGC
ATCGCCAGGGGCGAGCGCAATCTGCTGTATATCGTGGTGGTGGACGGCAAGGGCAACATCGTGGAGCAGT
ATTCCCTGAACGAGATCATCAACAACTTCAACGGCATCAGGATCAAGACAGATTACCACTCTCTGCTGGA
CAAGAAGGAGAAGGAGAGGTTCGAGGCCCGCCAGAACTGGACCTCCATCGAGAATATCAAGGAGCTGAAG
GCCGGCTATATCTCTCAGGTGGTGCACAAGATCTGCGAGCTGGTGGAGAAGTACGATGCCGTGATCGCCC
TGGAGGACCTGAACTCTGGCTTTAAGAATAGCCGCGTGAAGGTGGAGAAGCAGGTGTATCAGAAGTTCGA
GAAGATGCTGATCGATAAGCTGAACTACATGGTGGACAAGAAGTCTAATCCTTGTGCAACAGGCGGCGCC
CTGAAGGGCTATCAGATCACCAATAAGTTCGAGAGCTTTAAGTCCATGTCTACCCAGAACGGCTTCATCT
TTTACATCCCTGCCTGGCTGACATCCAAGATCGATCCATCTACCGGCTTTGTGAACCTGCTGAAAACCAA
GTATACCAGCATCGCCGATTCCAAGAAGTTCATCAGCTCCTTTGACAGGATCATGTACGTGCCCGAGGAG
GATCTGTTCGAGTTTGCCCTGGACTATAAGAACTTCTCTCGCACAGACGCCGATTACATCAAGAAGTGGA
AGCTGTACTCCTACGGCAACCGGATCAGAATCTTCCGGAATCCTAAGAAGAACAACGTGTTCGACTGGGA
GGAGGTGTGCCTGACCAGCGCCTATAAGGAGCTGTTCAACAAGTACGGCATCAATTATCAGCAGGGCGAT
ATCAGAGCCCTGCTGTGCGAGCAGTCCGACAAGGCCTTCTACTCTAGCTTTATGGCCCTGATGAGCCTGA
TGCTGCAGATGCGGAACAGCATCACAGGCCGCACCGACGTGGATTTTCTGATCAGCCCTGTGAAGAACTC
CGACGGCATCTTCTACGATAGCCGGAACTATGAGGCCCAGGAGAATGCCATCCTGCCAAAGAACGCCGAC
GCCAATGGCGCCTATAACATCGCCAGAAAGGTGCTGTGGGCCATCGGCCAGTTCAAGAAGGCCGAGGACG
AGAAGCTGGATAAGGTGAAGATCGCCATCTCTAACAAGGAGTGGCTGGAGTACGCCCAGACCAGCGTGAA
GCACGGATCCTATCCCTATGACGTGCCCGATTATGCCAGCCTGGGCAGCGGCTCCCCCAAGAAAAAACGC
AAGGTGGAAGATCCTAAGAAAAAGCGGAAAGTGGACGGCATTGGTAGTGGGAGCAACGGCAGCAGCCTCG
ATGCTTTAGACGATTTTGACTTAGATATGCTTGGTTCAGACGCGTTAGACGACTTCGACCTAGACATGTT
AGGCTCAGATGCATTGGACGACTTCGATTTAGATATGTTGGGCTCCGATGCCCTAGATGACTTTGATCTA
GATATGCTAGGTAGTCCCAAAAAGAAGAGGAAAGTGGGATCCGTCCTTCCGCAAGCGCCTGCCCCAGCGC
CTGCACCGGCAATGGTGTCCGCCCTCGCACAGGCCCCTGCGCCCGTCCCCGTGCTCGCGCCTGGACCGCC
CCAGGCGGTCGCTCCACCGGCTCCGAAGCCGACGCAGGCCGGAGAGGGAACACTCTCCGAAGCACTTCTT
CAACTCCAGTTTGATGACGAGGATCTTGGAGCACTCCTTGGAAACTCGACAGACCCTGCGGTGTTTACCG
ACCTCGCGTCAGTAGATAACTCCGAATTTCAGCAGCTTTTGAACCAGGGTATCCCGGTCGCGCCACATAC
AACGGAGCCCATGTTGATGGAATACCCCGAAGCAATCACGAGACTTGTGACGGGAGCGCAGCGGCCTCCC
GATCCCGCACCCGCACCTTTGGGGGCACCTGGCCTCCCTAACGGACTTTTGAGCGGCGACGAGGATTTCT
CCTCCATCGCCGATATGGATTTCTCAGCCTTGCTGTCAGGCTCTGGCAGCGGCAGCGACCTTTCCCATCC
GCCCCCAAGGGGCCATCTGGATGAGCTGACAACCACACTTGAGTCCATGACCGAGGATCTGAACCTGGAC
TCACCCCTGACCCCGGAATTGAACGAGATTCTGGATACCTTCCTGAACGACGAGTGCCTCTTGCATGCCA
TGCATATCAGCACAGGACTGTCCATCTTCGACACATCTCTGTTTTGAGGATCCATTAGGCGGCCGCGTGG
ATAACCGTATTACCGCCATGCATTAGTTATTAATAGTAATCAATTACGGGGTCATTAGTTCATAGCCCAT
ATATGGAGTTCCGCGTTACATAACTTACGGTAAATGGCCCGCCTGGCTGACCGCCCAACGACCCCCGCCC
ATTGACGTCAATAATGACGTATGTTCCCATAGTAACGCCAATAGGGACTTTCCATTGACGTCAATGGGTG
GAGTATTTACGGTAAACTGCCCACTTGGCAGTACATCAAGTGTATCATATGCCAAGTACGCCCCCTATTG
ACGTCAATGACGGTAAATGGCCCGCCTGGCATTATGCCCAGTACATGACCTTATGGGACTTTCCTACTTG
GCAGTACATCTACGTATTAGTCATCGCTATTACCATGGTGATGCGGTTTTGGCAGTACATCAATGGGCGT
GGATAGCGGTTTGACTCACGGGGATTTCCAAGTCTCCACCCCATTGACGTCAATGGGAGTTTGTTTTGGC
ACCAAAATCAACGGGACTTTCCAAAATGTCGTAACAACTCCGCCCCATTGACGCAAATGGGCGGTAGGCG
TGTACGGTGGGAGGTCTATATAAGCAGAGCTGGTTTAGTGAACCGTCAGATCCGCTAGCCCACCATGCCC
GGGGTGAGCAAGGGCGAGGAGGATAACATGGCCATCATCAAGGAGTTCATGCGCTTCAAGGTGCACATGG
AGGGCTCCGTGAACGGCCACGAGTTCGAGATCGAGGGCGAGGGCGAGGGCCGCCCCTACGAGGGCACCCA
GACCGCCAAGCTGAAGGTGACCAAGGGTGGCCCCCTGCCCTTCGCCTGGGACATCCTGTCCCCTCAGTTC
ATGTACGGCTCCAAGGCCTACGTGAAGCACCCCGCCGACATCCCCGACTACTTGAAGCTGTCCTTCCCCG
AGGGCTTCAAGTGGGAGCGCGTGATGAACTTCGAGGACGGCGGCGTGGTGACCGTGACCCAGGACTCCTC
CCTGCAGGACGGCGAGTTCATCTACAAGGTGAAGCTGCGCGGCACCAACTTCCCCTCCGACGGCCCCGTA
ATGCAGAAGAAGACCATGGGCTGGGAGGCCTCCTCCGAGCGGATGTACCCCGAGGACGGCGCCCTGAAGG
GCGAGATCAAGCAGAGGCTGAAGCTGAAGGACGGCGGCCACTACGACGCTGAGGTCAAGACCACCTACAA
GGCCAAGAAGCCCGTGCAGCTGCCCGGCGCCTACAACGTCAACATCAAGTTGGACATCACCTCCCACAAC
GAGGACTACACCATCGTGGAACAGTACGAACGCGCCGAGGGCCGCCACTCCACCGGCGGCATGGACGAGC
TGTACAAGTAAGAATTCGTCGAGGGACCTAATAACTTCGTATAGCATACATTATACGAAGTTATACATGT
TTAAGGGTTCCGGTTCCACTAGGTACAATTCGATATCAAGCTTATCGATAATCAACCTCTGGATTACAAA
ATTTGTGAAAGATTGACTGGTATTCTTAACTATGTTGCTCCTTTTACGCTATGTGGATACGCTGCTTTAA
TGCCTTTGTATCATGCTATTGCTTCCCGTATGGCTTTCATTTTCTCCTCCTTGTATAAATCCTGGTTGCT
GTCTCTTTATGAGGAGTTGTGGCCCGTTGTCAGGCAACGTGGCGTGGTGTGCACTGTGTTTGCTGACGCA
ACCCCCACTGGTTGGGGCATTGCCACCACCTGTCAGCTCCTTTCCGGGACTTTCGCTTTCCCCCTCCCTA
TTGCCACGGCGGAACTCATCGCCGCCTGCCTTGCCCGCTGCTGGACAGGGGCTCGGCTGTTGGGCACTGA
CAATTCCGTGGTGTTGTCGGGGAAATCATCGTCCTTTCCTTGGCTGCTCGCCTGTGTTGCCACCTGGATT
CTGCGCGGGACGTCCTTCTGCTACGTCCCTTCGGCCCTCAATCCAGCGGACCTTCCTTCCCGCGGCCTGC
TGCCGGCTCTGCGGCCTCTTCCGCGTCTTCGCCTTCGCCCTCAGACGAGTCGGATCTCCCTTTGGGCCGC
CTCCCCGCATCGATACCGTCGACCTCGATCGAGACCTAGAAAAACATGGAGCAATCACAAGTAGCAATAC
AGCAGCTACCAATGCTGATTGTGCCTGGCTAGAAGCACAAGAGGAGGAGGAGGTGGGTTTTCCAGTCACA
CCTCAGGTACCTTTAAGACCAATGACTTACAAGGCAGCTGTAGATCTTAGCCACTTTTTAAAAGAAAAGG
GGGGACTGGAAGGGCTAATTCACTCCCAACGAAGACAAGATATCCTTGATCTGTGGATCTACCACACACA
AGGCTACTTCCCTGATTGGCAGAACTACACACCAGGGCCAGGGATCAGATATCCACTGACCTTTGGATGG
TGCTACAAGCTAGTACCAGTTGAGCAAGAGAAGGTAGAAGAAGCCAATGAAGGAGAGAACACCCGCTTGT
TACACCCTGTGAGCCTGCATGGGATGGATGACCCGGAGAGAGAAGTATTAGAGTGGAGGTTTGACAGCCG
CCTAGCATTTCATCACATGGCCCGAGAGCTGCATCCGGACTGTACTGGGTCTCTCTGGTTAGACCAGATC
TGAGCCTGGGAGCTCTCTGGCTAACTAGGGAACCCACTGCTTAAGCCTCAATAAAGCTTGCCTTGAGTGC
TTCAAGTAGTGTGTGCCCGTCTGTTGTGTGACTCTGGTAACTAGAGATCCCTCAGACCCTTTTAGTCAGT
GTGGAAAATCTCTAGCAGCATGTGAGCAAAAGGCCAGCAAAAGGCCAGGAACCGTAAAAAGGCCGCGTTG
CTGGCGTTTTTCCATAGGCTCCGCCCCCCTGACGAGCATCACAAAAATCGACGCTCAAGTCAGAGGTGGC
GAAACCCGACAGGACTATAAAGATACCAGGCGTTTCCCCCTGGAAGCTCCCTCGTGCGCTCTCCTGTTCC
GACCCTGCCGCTTACCGGATACCTGTCCGCCTTTCTCCCTTCGGGAAGCGTGGCGCTTTCTCATAGCTCA
CGCTGTAGGTATCTCAGTTCGGTGTAGGTCGTTCGCTCCAAGCTGGGCTGTGTGCACGAACCCCCCGTTC
AGCCCGACCGCTGCGCCTTATCCGGTAACTATCGTCTTGAGTCCAACCCGGTAAGACACGACTTATCGCC
ACTGGCAGCAGCCACTGGTAACAGGATTAGCAGAGCGAGGTATGTAGGCGGTGCTACAGAGTTCTTGAAG
TGGTGGCCTAACTACGGCTACACTAGAAGAACAGTATTTGGTATCTGCGCTCTGCTGAAGCCAGTTACCT
TCGGAAAAAGAGTTGGTAGCTCTTGATCCGGCAAACAAACCACCGCTGGTAGCGGTGGTTTTTTTGTTTG
CAAGCAGCAGATTACGCGCAGAAAAAAAGGATCTCAAGAAGATCCTTTGATCTTTTCTACGGGGTCTGAC
GCTCAGTGGAACGAAAACTCACGTTAAGGGATTTTGGTCATGAGATTATCAAAAAGGATCTTCACCTAGA
TCCTTTTAAATTAAAAATGAAGTTTTAAATCAATCTAAAGTATATATGAGTAAACTTGGTCTGACAGTTA
CCAATGCTTAATCAGTGAGGCACCTATCTCAGCGATCTGTCTATTTCGTTCATCCATAGTTGCCTGACTC
CCCGTCGTGTAGATAACTACGATACGGGAGGGCTTACCATCTGGCCCCAGTGCTGCAATGATACCGCGAG
ACCCACGCTCACCGGCTCCAGATTTATCAGCAATAAACCAGCCAGCCGGAAGGGCCGAGCGCAGAAGTGG
TCCTGCAACTTTATCCGCCTCCATCCAGTCTATTAATTGTTGCCGGGAAGCTAGAGTAAGTAGTTCGCCA
GTTAATAGTTTGCGCAACGTTGTTGCCATTGCTACAGGCATCGTGGTGTCACGCTCGTCGTTTGGTATGG
CTTCATTCAGCTCCGGTTCCCAACGATCAAGGCGAGTTACATGATCCCCCATGTTGTGCAAAAAAGCGGT
TAGCTCCTTCGGTCCTCCGATCGTTGTCAGAAGTAAGTTGGCCGCAGTGTTATCACTCATGGTTATGGCA
GCACTGCATAATTCTCTTACTGTCATGCCATCCGTAAGATGCTTTTCTGTGACTGGTGAGTACTCAACCA
AGTCATTCTGAGAATAGTGTATGCGGCGACCGAGTTGCTCTTGCCCGGCGTCAATACGGGATAATACCGC
GCCACATAGCAGAACTTTAAAAGTGCTCATCATTGGAAAACGTTCTTCGGGGCGAAAACTCTCAAGGATC
TTACCGCTGTTGAGATCCAGTTCGATGTAACCCACTCGTGCACCCAACTGATCTTCAGCATCTTTTACTT
TCACCAGCGTTTCTGGGTGAGCAAAAACAGGAAGGCAAAATGCCGCAAAAAAGGGAATAAGGGCGACACG
GAAATGTTGAATACTCATACTCTTCCTTTTTCAATATTATTGAAGCATTTATCAGGGTTATTGTCTCATG
AGCGGATACATATTTGAATGTATTTAGAAAAATAAACAAATAGGGGTTCCGCGCACATTTCCCCGAAAAG
TGCCACCTGACGTCGACGGATCGGGAGATCTCCCGATCCCCTATGGTGCACTCTCAGTACAATCTGCTCT
GATGCCGCATAGTTAAGCCAGTATCTGCTCCCTGCTTGTGTGTTGGAGGTCGCTGAGTAGTGCGCGAGCA
AAATTTAAGCTACAACAAGGCAAGGCTTGACCGACAATTGCATGAAGAATCTGCTTAGGGTTAGGCGTTT
TGCGCTGCTTCGCGATGTACGGGCCAGATATACGCGTTGACATTGATTATTGACTAGTTATTAATAGTAA
TCAATTACGGGGTCATTAGTTCATAGCCCATATATGGAGTTCCGCGTTACATAACTTACGGTAAATGGCC
CGCCTGGCTGACCGCCCAACGACCCCCGCCCATTGACGTCAATAATGACGTATGTTCCCATAGTAACGCC
AATAGGGACTTTCCATTGACGTCAATGGGTGGAGTATTTACGGTAAACTGCCCACTTGGCAGTACATCAA
GTGTATCATATGCCAAGTACGCCCCCTATTGACGTCAATGACGGTAAATGGCCCGCCTGGCATTATGCCC
AGTACATGACCTTATGGGACTTTCCTACTTGGCAGTACATCTACGTATTAGTCATCGCTATTACCATGGT
GATGCGGTTTTGGCAGTACATCAATGGGCGTGGATAGCGGTTTGACTCACGGGGATTTCCAAGTCTCCAC
CCCATTGACGTCAATGGGAGTTTGTTTTGGCACCAAAATCAACGGGACTTTCCAAAATGTCGTAACAACT
CCGCCCCATTGACGCAAATGGGCGGTAGGCGTGTACGGTGGGAGGTCTATATAAGCAGCGCGTTTTGCCT
GTACTGGGTCTCTCTGGTTAGACCAGATCTGAGCCTGGGAGCTCTCTGGCTAACTAGGGAACCCACTGCT
TAAGCCTCAATAAAGCTTGCCTTGAGTGCTTCAAGTAGTGTGTGCCCGTCTGTTGTGTGACTCTGGTAAC
TAGAGATCCCTCAGACCCTTTTAGTCAGTGTGGAAAATCTCTAGCAGTGGCGCCCGAACAGGGACTTGAA
AGCGAAAGGGAAACCAGAGGAGCTCTCTCGACGCAGGACTCGGCTTGCTGAAGCGCGCACGGCAAGAGGC
GAGGGGCGGCGACTGGTGAGTACGCCAAAAATTTTGACTAGCGGAGGCTAGAAGGAGAGAGATGGGTGCG
AGAGCGTCAGTATTAAGCGGGGGAGAATTAGATCGCGATGGGAAAAAATTCGGTTAAGGCCAGGGGGAAA
GAAAAAATATAAATTAAAACATATAGTATGGGCAAGCAGGGAGCTAGAACGATTCGCAGTTAATCCTGGC
CTGTTAGAAACATCAGAAGGCTGTAGACAAATACTGGGACAGCTACAACCATCCCTTCAGACAGGATCAG
AAGAACTTAGATCATTATATAATACAGTAGCAACCCTCTATTGTGTGCATCAAAGGATAGAGATAAAAGA
CACCAAGGAAGCTTTAGACAAGATAGAGGAAGAGCAAAACAAAAGTAAGACCACCGCACAGCAAGCGGCC
GGCCGCTGATCTTCAGACCTGGAGGAGGAGATATGAGGGACAATTGGAGAAGTGAATTATATAAATATAA
AGTAGTAAAAATTGAACCATTAGGAGTAGCACCCACCAAGGCAAAGAGAAGAGTGGTGCAGAGAGAAAAA
AGAGCAGTGGGAATAGGAGCTTTGTTCCTTGGGTTCTTGGGAGCAGCAGGAAGCACTATGGGCGCAGCGT
CAATGACGCTGACGGTACAGGCCAGACAATTATTGTCTGGTATAGTGCAGCAGCAGAACAATTTGCTGAG
GGCTATTGAGGCGCAACAGCATCTGTTGCAACTCACAGTCTGGGGCATCAAGCAGCTCCAGGCAAGAATC
CTGGCTGTGGAAAGATACCTAAAGGATCAACAGCTCCTGGGGATTTGGGGTTGCTCTGGAAAACTCATTT
GCACCACTGCTGTGCCTTGGAATGCTAGTTGGAGTAATAAATCTCTGGAACAGATTTGGAATCACACGAC
CTGGATGGAGTGGGACAGAGAAATTAACAATTACACAAGCTTAATACACTCCTTAATTGAAGAATCGCAA
AACCAGCAAGAAAAGAATGAACAAGAATTATTGGAATTAGATAAATGGGCAAGTTTGTGGAATTGGTTTA
ACATAACAAATTGGCTGTGGTATATAAAATTATTCATAATGATAGTAGGAGGCTTGGTAGGTTTAAGA
